Addgene plasmid #113704: pMIH-TFAM-GFP
Purpose: Fluorescent fusion protein used to visualise mitochondrial nucleoids, with hygromycin selection
Depositing lab: Benjamin Kile. Depositing organization: Walter and Eliza Hall Institute of Medical Research. Publication: BAK/BAX macropores facilitate mitochondrial herniation and mtDNA efflux during apoptosis. McArthur K, Whitehead LW, Heddleston JM, Li L, Padman BS, Oorschot V, Geoghegan ND, Chappaz S, Davidson S, San Chin H, Lane RM, Dramicanin M, Saunders TL, Sugiana C, Lessene R, Osellame LD, Chew TL, Dewson G, Lazarou M, Ramm G, Lessene G, Ryan MT, Rogers KL, van Delft MF, Kile BT. Science. 2018 Feb 23;359(6378). pii: 359/6378/eaao6047. doi: 10.1126/science.aao6047. PubMed 29472455.
Backbone
  Vector backbone: pMIH/MSCV-IRES-hygro
  Backbone manufacturer: Mark Van Delft
  Backbone size w/o insert (bp): 6995
  Total vector size (bp): 8482
  Vector type: Mammalian Expression, Retroviral
  Selectable markers: Hygromycin
Growth in bacteria
  Bacterial resistance: Ampicillin, 100 μg/mL
  Growth temperature: 37°C
  Growth strain: NEB Stable
  Copy number: Unknown
Gene/Insert
  Gene/Insert name: TFAM
  Species: M. musculus (mouse)
  Insert size (bp): 1487
  GenBank ID: NM_009360
  Entrez Gene: Tfam (a.k.a. AI661103, Hmgt, Hmgts, mtTF, mtTFA, tsHM, tsHMG)
  Promoter: MSCV
  Tag / fusion protein: eGFP (C terminal on insert)
  Cloning method: Restriction Enzyme; 5′ cloning site BglII (not destroyed); 3′ cloning site XhoI (not destroyed)
  Sequencing primers: 5′ gaacctcctcgttcgaccc
Resource information
  A portion of this plasmid was derived from a plasmid made by: Backbone provided by Dr Mark Van Delft & Prof David Huang. TFAM insert synthesised by Origene (NM_009360).
Terms and licenses: Academic/Nonprofit Terms; Industry Terms: Not Available to Industry
How to cite: pMIH-TFAM-GFP was a gift from Benjamin Kile (Addgene plasmid # 113704 ; http://n2t.net/addgene:113704 ; RRID:Addgene_113704)
