[The description below was written by a language model from this plasmid's Addgene catalogue record and pLannotate feature annotations shown in this document.]
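Description:
pMIH-TFAM-GFP is a gammaretroviral mammalian expression plasmid built on the pMIH (MSCV-IRES-hygro) backbone, about 8.5 kb in total. It is propagated in E. coli through a high-copy ColE1/pUC-type origin and selected with ampicillin via the β-lactamase gene. The remaining bacterial annotations (fragments of lacI, lacZα, rop, bom and the tetracycline resistance gene, plus a lac promoter/operator) are non-functional remnants of earlier cloning vectors. The viral portion is flanked by 5′ and 3′ long terminal repeats of murine embryonic stem cell virus origin. It includes the Ψ packaging signal extending into a truncated, start-codon-less gag segment, which allows the transcribed genome to be encapsidated when the viral proteins are supplied in trans by packaging cells.

The payload is mouse Tfam, the mitochondrial transcription factor A that coats and compacts mitochondrial DNA. It was cloned between BglII and XhoI sites and is joined through a short multiple-cloning-site-derived linker to EGFP at its C terminus. Transcription is driven by the MSCV 5′ LTR. An EMCV internal ribosome entry site downstream of the fusion allows translation of a hygromycin phosphotransferase gene from the same bicistronic transcript, so hygromycin-resistant cells should also express TFAM-GFP. A short annotated yokD-like fragment follows the resistance gene and is probably a homology-based call rather than a designed element.

The stated purpose is fluorescent labelling of mitochondrial nucleoids in stably transduced cells, for example in imaging studies that follow mitochondrial DNA. The depositor sequence and the repository's sequencing result show the same feature order and differ by only a few bases in length, chiefly around the IRES annotation.
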