Features (pLannotate 1.2.2; 22 found; start..end, strand, type, name):
    579..920     +  misc_feature   MESV Ψ: packaging signal of murine embryonic stem cell virus
    987..1403    +  CDS            gag (truncated): truncated Moloney murine leukemia virus (MMLV) gag gene lacking the start codon
   1422..2150    +  CDS            Tfam: TFAM_MOUSE - Also known as Hmgts. Experimental evidence at protein level: Swiss-Prot protein existence level 1. [Isoform Nuclear]: May also function as a transcriptional activator or may have a structural role in the compaction of nuclear DNA during spermatogenesis. From Mus musculus (Mouse).
   2151..2183    +  misc_feature   MCS (fragment): multiple cloning site
   2184..2897    +  CDS            EGFP: the original enhanced GFP (Yang et al., 1996) mammalian codon-optimized
   2918..3504    +  misc_feature   IRES2: internal ribosome entry site (IRES) of the encephalomyocarditis virus (EMCV)
   3529..4548    +  CDS            HygR (fragment): aminoglycoside phosphotransferase from E. coli; aph(4)-Ia; confers resistance to hygromycin
   4566..4838    +  CDS            yokD (fragment): YOKD_BACSU - Experimental evidence at protein level: Swiss-Prot protein existence level 1. May contribute to antibiotic resistance. From Bacillus subtilis (strain 168).
   4883..5398    +  LTR            3' LTR: 3' long terminal repeat from murine embryonic stem cell virus
   5591..5607    -  protein_bind   lac operator: The lac repressor binds to the lac operator to inhibit transcription in E. coli. This inhibition can be relieved by adding lactose or isopropyl-β-D-thiogalactopyranoside (IPTG). lac repressor encoded by lacI
   5615..5645    -  promoter       lac promoter: promoter for the E. coli lac operon
   5660..5681    -  protein_bind   CAP binding site: CAP binding activates transcription in the presence of cAMP. E. coli catabolite activator protein
   5694..5786    -  CDS            lacI (fragment): lac repressor; lacI; The lac repressor binds to the lac operator to inhibit transcription in E. coli. This inhibition can be relieved by adding lactose or isopropyl-β-D-thiogalactopyranoside (IPTG).
   5969..6557    -  rep_origin     ori: high-copy-number ColE1/pMB1/pBR322/pUC origin of replication
   6728..7588    -  CDS            AmpR: β-lactamase; bla; confers resistance to ampicillin, carbenicillin, and related antibiotics
   7589..7693    -  promoter       AmpR promoter: bla
   7788..7823    +  CDS            rop (fragment): Rop protein, which maintains plasmids at low copy number; rop
   7925..8024    +  misc_feature   bom (fragment): basis of mobility region from pBR322
   8030..8179    -  CDS            lacZα (fragment): LacZα fragment of β-galactosidase; lacZ fragment
   8179..8380    -  CDS            TcR (fragment): tetracycline efflux protein; tet; confers resistance to tetracycline
   8381..8479    +  CDS            env (fragment): murine leukemia virus gPr80 envelope polyprotein precursor; env; proteolytically cleaved into gp70SU and p15TM subunits
   8482..515     +  LTR            5' LTR (across the origin): 5' long terminal repeat from murine embryonic stem cell virus
>Addgene plasmid #113704 | pMIH-TFAM-GFP | depositor full sequence | sequence record 226687 | pMIH/MSCV-IRES-hygro containing mouse TFAM-eGFP fusion construct
TGAAAGACCCCACCTGTAGGTTTGGCAAGCTAGCTTAAGTAACGCCATTTTGCAAGGCATGGAAAATACA
TAACTGAGAATAGAGAAGTTCAGATCAAGGTTAGGAACAGAGAGACAGCAGAATATGGGCCAAACAGGAT
ATCTGTGGTAAGCAGTTCCTGCCCCGGCTCAGGGCCAAGAACAGATGGTCCCCAGATGCGGTCCCGCCCT
CAGCAGTTTCTAGAGAACCATCAGATGTTTCCAGGGTGCCCCAAGGACCTGAAATGACCCTGTGCCTTAT
TTGAACTAACCAATCAGTTCGCTTCTCGCTTCTGTTCGCGCGCTTCTGCTCCCCGAGCTCAATAAAAGAG
CCCACAACCCCTCACTCGGCGCGCCAGTCCTCCGATAGACTGCGTCGCCCGGGTACCCGTATTCCCAATA
AAGCCTCTTGCTGTTTGCATCCGAATCGTGGACTCGCTGATCCTTGGGAGGGTCTCCTCAGATTGATTGA
CTGCCCACCTCGGGGGTCTTTCATTTGGAGGTTCCACCGAGATTTGGAGACCCCTGCCCAGGGACCACCG
ACCCCCCCGCCGGGAGGTAAGCTGGCCAGCGGTCGTTTCGTGTCTGTCTCTGTCTTTGTGCGTGTTTGTG
CCGGCATCTAATGTTTGCGCCTGCGTCTGTACTAGTTAGCTAACTAGCTCTGTATCTGGCGGACCCGTGG
TGGAACTGACGAGTTCTGAACACCCGGCCGCAACCCTGGGAGACGTCCCAGGGACTTTGGGGGCCGTTTT
TGTGGCCCGACCTGAGGAAGGGAGTCGATGTGGAATCCGACCCCGTCAGGATATGTGGTTCTGGTAGGAG
ACGAGAACCTAAAACAGTTCCCGCCTCCGTCTGAATTTTTGCTTTCGGTTTGGAACCGAAGCCGCGCGTC
TTGTCTGCTGCAGCGCTGCAGCATCGTTCTGTGTTGTCTCTGTCTGACTGTGTTTCTGTATTTGTCTGAA
AATTAGGGCCAGACTGTTACCACTCCCTTAAGTTTGACCTTAGGTCACTGGAAAGATGTCGAGCGGATCG
CTCACAACCAGTCGGTAGATGTCAAGAAGAGACGTTGGGTTACCTTCTGCTCTGCAGAATGGCCAACCTT
TAACGTCGGATGGCCGCGAGACGGCACCTTTAACCGAGACCTCATCACCCAGGTTAAGATCAAGGTCTTT
TCACCTGGCCCGCATGGACACCCAGACCAGGTCCCCTACATCGTGACCTGGGAAGCCTTGGCTTTTGACC
CCCCTCCCTGGGTCAAGCCCTTTGTACACCCTAAGCCTCCGCCTCCTCTTCCTCCATCCGCCCCGTCTCT
CCCCCTTGAACCTCCTCGTTCGACCCCGCCTCGATCCTCCCTTTATCCAGCCCTCACTCCTTCTCTAGGC
GCCGGAATTAGATCTGCCACCATGGCGCTGTTCCGGGGAATGTGGAGCGTGCTAAAAGCACTGGGGCGCA
CGGGGGTCGAGATGTGCGCGGGCTGCGGGGGTCGCATCCCCTCGTCTATCAGTCTTGTCTGTATTCCGAA
GTGTTTTTCCAGCATGGGTAGCTATCCAAAGAAACCTATGAGTTCATACCTTCGATTTTCCACAGAACAG
CTACCCAAATTTAAAGCTAAACACCCAGATGCAAAACTTTCAGAATTGGTTAGGAAAATTGCAGCCCTGT
GGAGGGAGCTACCAGAAGCAGAAAAAAAGGTTTATGAAGCTGATTTTAAAGCTGAGTGGAAAGCATACAA
AGAAGCTGTGAGCAAGTATAAAGAGCAGCTAACTCCAAGTCAGCTGATGGGTATGGAGAAGGAGGCCCGG
CAGAGACGGTTAAAAAAGAAAGCACTGGTAAAGAGAAGAGAATTAATTTTGCTTGGAAAACCAAAAAGAC
CTCGTTCAGCATATAACATTTATGTATCTGAAAGCTTCCAGGAGGCAAAGGATGATTCGGCTCAGGGAAA
ATTGAAGCTTGTAAATGAGGCTTGGAAAAATCTGTCTCCTGAGGAAAAGCAGGCATATATTCAGCTTGCT
AAAGATGATAGGATTCGTTACGACAATGAAATGAAGTCTTGGGAAGAGCAGATGGCTGAAGTTGGACGAA
GTGATCTCATCCGTCGAAGTGTGAAACGATCCGGAGACATCTCTGAGCATGTCGACGGTACCGCGGGCCC
GGGATCCACCGGTAGCAAGGGCGAGGAGCTGTTCACCGGGGTGGTGCCCATCCTGGTCGAGCTGGACGGC
GACGTAAACGGCCACAAGTTCAGCGTGTCCGGCGAGGGCGAGGGCGATGCCACCTACGGCAAGCTGACCC
TGAAGTTCATCTGCACCACCGGCAAGCTGCCCGTGCCCTGGCCCACCCTCGTGACCACCCTGACCTACGG
CGTGCAGTGCTTCAGCCGCTACCCCGACCACATGAAGCAGCACGACTTCTTCAAGTCCGCCATGCCCGAA
GGCTACGTCCAGGAGCGCACCATCTTCTTCAAGGACGACGGCAACTACAAGACCCGCGCCGAGGTGAAGT
TCGAGGGCGACACCCTGGTGAACCGCATCGAGCTGAAGGGCATCGACTTCAAGGAGGACGGCAACATCCT
GGGGCACAAGCTGGAGTACAACTACAACAGCCACAACGTCTATATCATGGCCGACAAGCAGAAGAACGGC
ATCAAGGTGAACTTCAAGATCCGCCACAACATCGAGGACGGCAGCGTGCAGCTCGCCGACCACTACCAGC
AGAACACCCCCATCGGCGACGGCCCCGTGCTGCTGCCCGACAACCACTACCTGAGCACCCAGTCCGCCCT
GAGCAAAGACCCCAACGAGAAGCGCGATCACATGGTCCTGCTGGAGTTCGTGACCGCCGCCGGGATCACT
CTCGGCATGGACGAGCTGTACAAGTAACTCGAGGTTAACGAATTCCGCCCCTCTCCCTCCCCCCCCCCTA
ACGTTACTGGCCGAAGCCGCTTGGAATAAGGCCGGTGTGCGTTTGTCTATATGTTATTTTCCACCATATT
GCCGTCTTTTGGCAATGTGAGGGCCCGGAAACCTGGCCCTGTTTTCTTGACGAGCATTCCTAGGGGTCTT
TCCCCTCTCGCCAAAGGAATGCAAGGTCTGTTGAATGTCGTGAAGGAAGCAGTTCCTCTGGAAGCTTCTT
GAAGACAAACAACGTCTGTAGCGACCCTTTGCAGGCAGCGGAACCCCCCACCTGGCGACAGGTGCCTCTG
CGGCCAAAAGCCACGTGTATAAGATACACCTGCAAAGGCGGCACAACCCCAGTGCCACGTTGTGAGTTGG
ATAGTTGTGGAAAGAGTCAAATGGCTCTCCTCAAGCGTATTCAACAAGGGGCTGAAGGATGCCCAGAAGG
TACCCCATTGTATGGGATCTGATCTGGGGCCTCGGTGCACATGCTTTACATGTGTTTAGTCGAGGTTAAA
AAAACGTCTAGGCCCCCCGAACCACGGGGACGTGGTTTTCCTTTGAAAAACACGATGATAAGCTTGCCAC
AACCCGTACCAAAGATGGATAGATCCGGAAAGCCTGAACTCACCGCGACGTCTGTCGAGAAGTTTCTGAT
CGAAAAGTTCGACAGCGTCTCCGACCTGATGCAGCTCTCGGAGGGCGAAGAATCTCGTGCTTTCAGCTTC
GATGTAGGAGGGCGTGGATATGTCCTGCGGGTAAATAGCTGCGCCGATGGTTTCTACAAAGATCGTTATG
TTTATCGGCACTTTGCATCGGCCGCGCTCCCGATTCCGGAAGTGCTTGACATTGGGGAATTCAGCGAGAG
CCTGACCTATTGCATCTCCCGCCGTGCACAGGGTGTCACGTTGCAAGACCTGCCTGAAACCGAACTGCCC
GCTGTTCTGCAGCCGGTCGCGGAGGCCATGGATGCGATCGCTGCGGCCGATCTTAGCCAGACGAGCGGGT
TCGGCCCATTCGGACCGCAAGGAATCGGTCAATACACTACATGGCGTGATTTCATATGCGCGATTGCTGA
TCCCCATGTGTATCACTGGCAAACTGTGATGGACGACACCGTCAGTGCGTCCGTCGCGCAGCTCTCGATG
AGCTGATGCTTTGGGCCGAGGACTGCCCCGAAGTCCGGCACCTCGTGCACGCGGATTTCGGCTCCAACAA
TGTCCTGACGGACAATGGCCGCATAACAGCGGTCATTGACTGGAGCGAGGCGATGTTCGGGGATTCCCAA
TACGAGGTCGCCAACATCTTCTTCTGGAGGCCGTGGTTGGCTTGTATGGAGCAGCAGACGCGCTACTTCG
AGCGGAGGCATCCGGAGCTTGCAGGATCGCCGCGGCTCCGGGCGTATATGCTCCGCATTGGTCTTGACCA
ACTCTATCAGAGCTTGGTTGACGGCAATTTCGATGATGCAGCTTGGGCGCAGGGTCGATGCGACGCAATC
GTCCGATCCGGAGCCGGGACTGTCGGGCGTACACAAATCGCCCGCAGAAGCGCGGCCGTCTGGACCGATG
GCTGTGTAGAAGTACTCGCCGATAGTGGAAACCGACGCCCCAGCACTCGTCCGAGGGCAAAGGAATAGAG
TAGATGCCGACCGAACAAGAGCTGATTTCGAGAACGCCTCAGCCAGCAACTCGCGCGAGCCTAGCAAGGC
AAATGCGAGAGAACGGCCTTACGCTTGGTGGCACAGTTCTCGTCCACAGTTCGCTAAGCTCGCTCGGCTG
GGTCGCGGGAGGGCCGGTCGCAGTGATTCAGGCCCTTCTGGATTGTGTTGGTCCCCAGGGCACGATTGTC
ATGCCCACGCACTCGGGTGATCTGACTGATCCCGCAGATTGGAGATCGCCGCCCGTGCCTGCCGATTGGG
TGCAGATCCGATAAAATAAAAGATTTTATTTAGTCTCCAGAAAAAGGGGGGAATGAAAGACCCCACCTGT
AGGTTTGGCAAGCTAGCTTAAGTAACGCCATTTTGCAAGGCATGGAAAATACATAACTGAGAATAGAGAA
GTTCAGATCAAGGTTAGGAACAGAGAGACAGCAGAATATGGGCCAAACAGGATATCTGTGGTAAGCAGTT
CCTGCCCCGGCTCAGGGCCAAGAACAGATGGTCCCCAGATGCGGTCCCGCCCTCAGCAGTTTCTAGAGAA
CCATCAGATGTTTCCAGGGTGCCCCAAGGACCTGAAAATGACCCTGTGCCTTATTTGAACTAACCAATCA
GTTCGCTTCTCGCTTCTGTTCGCGCGCTTCTGCTCCCCGAGCTCAATAAAAGAGCCCACAACCCCTCACT
CGGCGCGCCAGTCCTCCGATAGACTGCGTCGCCCGGGTACCCGTGTATCCAATAAACCCTCTTGCAGTTG
CATCCGACTTGTGGTCTCGCTGTTCCTTGGGAGGGTCTCCTCTGAGTGATTGACTACCCGTCAGCGGGGG
TCTTTCATGGGTAACAGTTTCTTGAAGTTGGAGAACAACATTCTGAGGGTAGGAGTCGAATATTAAGTAA
TCCTGACTCAATTAGCCACTGTTTTGAATCCACATACTCCAATACTCCTGAAATAGTTCATTATGGACAG
CGCAGAAGAGCTGGGGAGAATTAATTCGTAATCATGGTCATAGCTGTTTCCTGTGTGAAATTGTTATCCG
CTCACAATTCCACACAACATACGAGCCGGAAGCATAAAGTGTAAAGCCTGGGGTGCCTAATGAGTGAGCT
AACTCACATTAATTGCGTTGCGCTCACTGCCCGCTTTCCAGTCGGGAAACCTGTCGTGCCAGCTGCATTA
ATGAATCGGCCAACGCGCGGGGAGAGGCGGTTTGCGTATTGGGCGCTCTTCCGCTTCCTCGCTCACTGAC
TCGCTGCGCTCGGTCGTTCGGCTGCGGCGAGCGGTATCAGCTCACTCAAAGGCGGTAATACGGTTATCCA
CAGAATCAGGGGATAACGCAGGAAAGAACATGTGAGCAAAAGGCCAGCAAAAGGCCAGGAACCGTAAAAA
GGCCGCGTTGCTGGCGTTTTTCCATAGGCTCCGCCCCCCTGACGAGCATCACAAAAATCGACGCTCAAGT
CAGAGGTGGCGAAACCCGACAGGACTATAAAGATACCAGGCGTTTCCCCCTGGAAGCTCCCTCGTGCGCT
CTCCTGTTCCGACCCTGCCGCTTACCGGATACCTGTCCGCCTTTCTCCCTTCGGGAAGCGTGGCGCTTTC
TCATAGCTCACGCTGTAGGTATCTCAGTTCGGTGTAGGTCGTTCGCTCCAAGCTGGGCTGTGTGCACGAA
CCCCCCGTTCAGCCCGACCGCTGCGCCTTATCCGGTAACTATCGTCTTGAGTCCAACCCGGTAAGACACG
ACTTATCGCCACTGGCAGCAGCCACTGGTAACAGGATTAGCAGAGCGAGGTATGTAGGCGGTGCTACAGA
GTTCTTGAAGTGGTGGCCTAACTACGGCTACACTAGAAGAACAGTATTTGGTATCTGCGCTCTGCTGAAG
CCAGTTACCTTCGGAAAAAGAGTTGGTAGCTCTTGATCCGGCAAACAAACCACCGCTGGTAGCGGTGGTT
TTTTTGTTTGCAAGCAGCAGATTACGCGCAGAAAAAAAGGATCTCAAGAAGATCCTTTGATCTTTTCTAC
GGGGTCTGACGCTCAGTGGAACGAAAACTCACGTTAAGGGATTTTGGTCATGAGATTATCAAAAAGGATC
TTCACCTAGATCCTTTTAAATTAAAAATGAAGTTTTAAATCAATCTAAAGTATATATGAGTAAACTTGGT
CTGACAGTTACCAATGCTTAATCAGTGAGGCACCTATCTCAGCGATCTGTCTATTTCGTTCATCCATAGT
TGCCTGACTCCCCGTCGTGTAGATAACTACGATACGGGAGGGCTTACCATCTGGCCCCAGTGCTGCAATG
ATACCGCGAGACCCACGCTCACCGGCTCCAGATTTATCAGCAATAAACCAGCCAGCCGGAAGGGCCGAGC
GCAGAAGTGGTCCTGCAACTTTATCCGCCTCCATCCAGTCTATTAATTGTTGCCGGGAAGCTAGAGTAAG
TAGTTCGCCAGTTAATAGTTTGCGCAACGTTGTTGCCATTGCTACAGGCATCGTGGTGTCACGCTCGTCG
TTTGGTATGGCTTCATTCAGCTCCGGTTCCCAACGATCAAGGCGAGTTACATGATCCCCCATGTTGTGCA
AAAAAGCGGTTAGCTCCTTCGGTCCTCCGATCGTTGTCAGAAGTAAGTTGGCCGCAGTGTTATCACTCAT
GGTTATGGCAGCACTGCATAATTCTCTTACTGTCATGCCATCCGTAAGATGCTTTTCTGTGACTGGTGAG
TACTCAACCAAGTCATTCTGAGAATAGTGTATGCGGCGACCGAGTTGCTCTTGCCCGGCGTCAATACGGG
ATAATACCGCGCCACATAGCAGAACTTTAAAAGTGCTCATCATTGGAAAACGTTCTTCGGGGCGAAAACT
CTCAAGGATCTTACCGCTGTTGAGATCCAGTTCGATGTAACCCACTCGTGCACCCAACTGATCTTCAGCA
TCTTTTACTTTCACCAGCGTTTCTGGGTGAGCAAAAACAGGAAGGCAAAATGCCGCAAAAAAGGGAATAA
GGGCGACACGGAAATGTTGAATACTCATACTCTTCCTTTTTCAATATTATTGAAGCATTTATCAGGGTTA
TTGTCTCATGAGCGGATACATATTTGAATGTATTTAGAAAAATAAACAAATAGGGGTTCCGCGCACATTT
CCCCGAAAAGTGCCACCTGACGTCTAAGAAACCATTATTATCATGACATTAACCTATAAAAATAGGCGTA
TCACGAGGCCCTTTCGTCTCGCGCGTTTCGGTGATGACGGTGAAAACCTCTGACACATGCAGCTCCCGGA
GACGGTCACAGCTTGTCTGTAAGCGGATGCCGGGAGCAGACAAGCCCGTCAGGGCGCGTCAGCGGGTGTT
GGCGGGTGTCGGGGCTGGCTTAACTATGCGGCATCAGAGCAGATTGTACTGAGAGTGCACCATATGCGGT
GTGAAATACCGCACAGATGCGTAAGGAGAAAATACCGCATCAGGCGCCATTCGCCATTCAGGCTGCGCAA
CTGTTGGGAAGGGCGATCGGTGCGGGCCTCTTCGCTATTACGCCAGCTGGCGAAAGGGGGATGTGCTGCA
AGGCGATTAAGTTGGGTAACGCCAGGGTTTTCCCAGTCACGACGTTGTAAAACGACGGCGCAAGGAATGG
TGCATGCAAGGAGATGGCGCCCAACAGTCCCCCGGCCACGGGGCCTGCCACCATACCCACGCCGAAACAA
GCGCTCATGAGCCCGAAGTGGCGAGCCCGATCTTCCCCATCGGTGATGTCGGCGATATAGGCGCCAGCAA
CCGCACCTGTGGCGCCGGTGATGCCGGCCACGATGCGTCCGGCGTAGAGGCGATTAGTCCAATTTGTTAA
AGACAGGATATCAGTGGTCCAGGCTCTAGTTTTGACTCAACAATATCACCAGCTGAAGCCTATAGAGTAC
GAGCCATAGATA
