Features (pLannotate 1.2.2; 22 found; start..end, strand, type, name):
      1..417     +  CDS            gag (truncated): truncated Moloney murine leukemia virus (MMLV) gag gene lacking the start codon
    436..1164    +  CDS            Tfam: TFAM_MOUSE - Also known as Hmgts. Experimental evidence at protein level: Swiss-Prot protein existence level 1. [Isoform Nuclear]: May also function as a transcriptional activator or may have a structural role in the compaction of nuclear DNA during spermatogenesis. From Mus musculus (Mouse).
   1165..1197    +  misc_feature   MCS (fragment): multiple cloning site
   1198..1911    +  CDS            EGFP: the original enhanced GFP (Yang et al., 1996) mammalian codon-optimized
   2026..2488    +  misc_feature   IRES: internal ribosome entry site (IRES) of the encephalomyocarditis virus (EMCV)
   2526..3546    +  CDS            HygR (fragment): aminoglycoside phosphotransferase from E. coli; aph(4)-Ia; confers resistance to hygromycin
   3564..3836    +  CDS            yokD (fragment): YOKD_BACSU - Experimental evidence at protein level: Swiss-Prot protein existence level 1. May contribute to antibiotic resistance. From Bacillus subtilis (strain 168).
   3881..4395    +  LTR            3' LTR: 3' long terminal repeat from murine embryonic stem cell virus
   4557..4573    -  protein_bind   lac operator: The lac repressor binds to the lac operator to inhibit transcription in E. coli. This inhibition can be relieved by adding lactose or isopropyl-β-D-thiogalactopyranoside (IPTG). lac repressor encoded by lacI
   4581..4611    -  promoter       lac promoter: promoter for the E. coli lac operon
   4626..4647    -  protein_bind   CAP binding site: CAP binding activates transcription in the presence of cAMP. E. coli catabolite activator protein
   4660..4752    -  CDS            lacI (fragment): lac repressor; lacI; The lac repressor binds to the lac operator to inhibit transcription in E. coli. This inhibition can be relieved by adding lactose or isopropyl-β-D-thiogalactopyranoside (IPTG).
   4935..5523    -  rep_origin     ori: high-copy-number ColE1/pMB1/pBR322/pUC origin of replication
   5694..6554    -  CDS            AmpR: β-lactamase; bla; confers resistance to ampicillin, carbenicillin, and related antibiotics
   6555..6659    -  promoter       AmpR promoter: bla
   6754..6789    +  CDS            rop (fragment): Rop protein, which maintains plasmids at low copy number; rop
   6891..6990    +  misc_feature   bom (fragment): basis of mobility region from pBR322
   6996..7145    -  CDS            lacZα (fragment): LacZα fragment of β-galactosidase; lacZ fragment
   7145..7346    -  CDS            TcR (fragment): tetracycline efflux protein; tet; confers resistance to tetracycline
   7347..7445    +  CDS            env (fragment): murine leukemia virus gPr80 envelope polyprotein precursor; env; proteolytically cleaved into gp70SU and p15TM subunits
   7487..8003    +  LTR            5' LTR: 5' long terminal repeat from murine embryonic stem cell virus
   8067..8408    +  misc_feature   MESV Ψ: packaging signal of murine embryonic stem cell virus
>Addgene plasmid #113704 | pMIH-TFAM-GFP | addgene full sequence | sequence record 232196 | Addgene NGS Result
GGCCAGACTGTTACCACTCCCTTAAGTTTGACCTTAGGTCACTGGAAAGATGTCGAGCGGATCGCTCACA
ACCAGTCGGTAGATGTCAAGAAGAGACGTTGGGTTACCTTCTGCTCTGCAGAATGGCCAACCTTTAACGT
CGGATGGCCGCGAGACGGCACCTTTAACCGAGACCTCATCACCCAGGTTAAGATCAAGGTCTTTTCACCT
GGCCCGCATGGACACCCAGACCAGGTCCCCTACATCGTGACCTGGGAAGCCTTGGCTTTTGACCCCCCTC
CCTGGGTCAAGCCCTTTGTACACCCTAAGCCTCCGCCTCCTCTTCCTCCATCCGCCCCGTCTCTCCCCCT
TGAACCTCCTCGTTCGACCCCGCCTCGATCCTCCCTTTATCCAGCCCTCACTCCTTCTCTAGGCGCCGGA
ATTAGATCTGCCACCATGGCGCTGTTCCGGGGAATGTGGAGCGTGCTAAAAGCACTGGGGCGCACGGGGG
TCGAGATGTGCGCGGGCTGCGGGGGTCGCATCCCCTCGTCTATCAGTCTTGTCTGTATTCCGAAGTGTTT
TTCCAGCATGGGTAGCTATCCAAAGAAACCTATGAGTTCATACCTTCGATTTTCCACAGAACAGCTACCC
AAATTTAAAGCTAAACACCCAGATGCAAAACTTTCAGAATTGGTTAGGAAAATTGCAGCCCTGTGGAGGG
AGCTACCAGAAGCAGAAAAAAAGGTTTATGAAGCTGATTTTAAAGCTGAGTGGAAAGCATACAAAGAAGC
TGTGAGCAAGTATAAAGAGCAGCTAACTCCAAGTCAGCTGATGGGTATGGAGAAGGAGGCCCGGCAGAGA
CGGTTAAAAAAGAAAGCACTGGTAAAGAGAAGAGAATTAATTTTGCTTGGAAAACCAAAAAGACCTCGTT
CAGCATATAACATTTATGTATCTGAAAGCTTCCAGGAGGCAAAGGATGATTCGGCTCAGGGAAAATTGAA
GCTTGTAAATGAGGCTTGGAAAAATCTGTCTCCTGAGGAAAAGCAGGCATATATTCAGCTTGCTAAAGAT
GATAGGATTCGTTACGACAATGAAATGAAGTCTTGGGAAGAGCAGATGGCTGAAGTTGGACGAAGTGATC
TCATCCGTCGAAGTGTGAAACGATCCGGAGACATCTCTGAGCATGTCGACGGTACCGCGGGCCCGGGATC
CACCGGTAGCAAGGGCGAGGAGCTGTTCACCGGGGTGGTGCCCATCCTGGTCGAGCTGGACGGCGACGTA
AACGGCCACAAGTTCAGCGTGTCCGGCGAGGGCGAGGGCGATGCCACCTACGGCAAGCTGACCCTGAAGT
TCATCTGCACCACCGGCAAGCTGCCCGTGCCCTGGCCCACCCTCGTGACCACCCTGACCTACGGCGTGCA
GTGCTTCAGCCGCTACCCCGACCACATGAAGCAGCACGACTTCTTCAAGTCCGCCATGCCCGAAGGCTAC
GTCCAGGAGCGCACCATCTTCTTCAAGGACGACGGCAACTACAAGACCCGCGCCGAGGTGAAGTTCGAGG
GCGACACCCTGGTGAACCGCATCGAGCTGAAGGGCATCGACTTCAAGGAGGACGGCAACATCCTGGGGCA
CAAGCTGGAGTACAACTACAACAGCCACAACGTCTATATCATGGCCGACAAGCAGAAGAACGGCATCAAG
GTGAACTTCAAGATCCGCCACAACATCGAGGACGGCAGCGTGCAGCTCGCCGACCACTACCAGCAGAACA
CCCCCATCGGCGACGGCCCCGTGCTGCTGCCCGACAACCACTACCTGAGCACCCAGTCCGCCCTGAGCAA
AGACCCCAACGAGAAGCGCGATCACATGGTCCTGCTGGAGTTCGTGACCGCCGCCGGGATCACTCTCGGC
ATGGACGAGCTGTACAAGTAACTCGAGGTTAACGAATTCCGCCCCTAACGTTACTGGCCGAAGCCGCTTG
GAATAAGGCCGGTGTGCGTTTGTCTATATGTTATTTTCCACCATATTGCCGTCTTTTGGCAATGTGAGGG
CCCGGAAACCTGGCCCTGTCTTCTTGACGAGCATTCCTAGGGGTCTTTCCCCTCTCGCCAAAGGAATGCA
AGGTCTGTTGAATGTCGTGAAGGAAGCAGTTCCTCTGGAAGCTTCTTGAAGACAAACAACGTCTGTAGCG
ACCCTTTGCAGGCAGCGGAACCCCCCACCTGGCGACAGGTGCCTCTGCGGCCAAAAGCCACGTGTATAAG
ATACACCTGCAAAGGCGGCACAACCCCAGTGCCACGTTGTGAGTTGGATAGTTGTGGAAAGAGTCAAATG
GCTCTCCTCAAGCGTATTCAACAAGGGGCTGAAGGATGCCCAGAAGGTACCCCATTGTATGGGATCTGAT
CTGGGGCCTCGGTGCACATGCTTTACATGTGTTTAGTCGAGGTTAAAAAAACGTCTAGGCCCCCCGAACC
ACGGGGACGTGGTTTTCCTTTGAAAAACACGATGATAAGCTTGCCACAACCCGTACCAAAGATGGATAGA
TCCGGAAAGCCTGAACTCACCGCGACGTCTGTCGAGAAGTTTCTGATCGAAAAGTTCGACAGCGTCTCCG
ACCTGATGCAGCTCTCGGAGGGCGAAGAATCTCGTGCTTTCAGCTTCGATGTAGGAGGGCGTGGATATGT
CCTGCGGGTAAATAGCTGCGCCGATGGTTTCTACAAAGATCGTTATGTTTATCGGCACTTTGCATCGGCC
GCGCTCCCGATTCCGGAAGTGCTTGACATTGGGGAATTCAGCGAGAGCCTGACCTATTGCATCTCCCGCC
GTGCACAGGGTGTCACGTTGCAAGACCTGCCTGAAACCGAACTGCCCGCTGTTCTGCAGCCGGTCGCGGA
GGCCATGGATGCGATCGCTGCGGCCGATCTTAGCCAGACGAGCGGGTTCGGCCCATTCGGACCGCAAGGA
ATCGGTCAATACACTACATGGCGTGATTTCATATGCGCGATTGCTGATCCCCATGTGTATCACTGGCAAA
CTGTGATGGACGACACCGTCAGTGCGTCCGTCGCGCAGGCTCTCGATGAGCTGATGCTTTGGGCCGAGGA
CTGCCCCGAAGTCCGGCACCTCGTGCACGCGGATTTCGGCTCCAACAATGTCCTGACGGACAATGGCCGC
ATAACAGCGGTCATTGACTGGAGCGAGGCGATGTTCGGGGATTCCCAATACGAGGTCGCCAACATCTTCT
TCTGGAGGCCGTGGTTGGCTTGTATGGAGCAGCAGACGCGCTACTTCGAGCGGAGGCATCCGGAGCTTGC
AGGATCGCCGCGGCTCCGGGCGTATATGCTCCGCATTGGTCTTGACCAACTCTATCAGAGCTTGGTTGAC
GGCAATTTCGATGATGCAGCTTGGGCGCAGGGTCGATGCGACGCAATCGTCCGATCCGGAGCCGGGACTG
TCGGGCGTACACAAATCGCCCGCAGAAGCGCGGCCGTCTGGACCGATGGCTGTGTAGAAGTACTCGCCGA
TAGTGGAAACCGACGCCCCAGCACTCGTCCGAGGGCAAAGGAATAGAGTAGATGCCGACCGAACAAGAGC
TGATTTCGAGAACGCCTCAGCCAGCAACTCGCGCGAGCCTAGCAAGGCAAATGCGAGAGAACGGCCTTAC
GCTTGGTGGCACAGTTCTCGTCCACAGTTCGCTAAGCTCGCTCGGCTGGGTCGCGGGAGGGCCGGTCGCA
GTGATTCAGGCCCTTCTGGATTGTGTTGGTCCCCAGGGCACGATTGTCATGCCCACGCACTCGGGTGATC
TGACTGATCCCGCAGATTGGAGATCGCCGCCCGTGCCTGCCGATTGGGTGCAGATCCGATAAAATAAAAG
ATTTTATTTAGTCTCCAGAAAAAGGGGGGAATGAAAGACCCCACCTGTAGGTTTGGCAAGCTAGCTTAAG
TAACGCCATTTTGCAAGGCATGGAAAATACATAACTGAGAATAGAGAAGTTCAGATCAAGGTTAGGAACA
GAGAGACAGCAGAATATGGGCCAAACAGGATATCTGTGGTAAGCAGTTCCTGCCCCGGCTCAGGGCCAAG
AACAGATGGTCCCCAGATGCGGTCCCGCCCTCAGCAGTTTCTAGAGAACCATCAGATGTTTCCAGGGTGC
CCCAAGGACCTGAAATGACCCTGTGCCTTATTTGAACTAACCAATCAGTTCGCTTCTCGCTTCTGTTCGC
GCGCTTCTGCTCCCCGAGCTCAATAAAAGAGCCCACAACCCCTCACTCGGCGCGCCAGTCCTCCGATAGA
CTGCGTCGCCCGGGTACCCGTGTATCCAATAAACCCTCTTGCAGTTGCATCCGACTTGTGGTCTCGCTGT
TCCTTGGGAGGGTCTCCTCTGAGTGATTGACTACCCGTCAGCGGGGGTCTTTCATGGGTAACAGTTTCTT
GAAGTTGGAGAACAACATTCTGAGGGTAGGAGTCGAATATTAAGTAATCCTGACTCAATTAGCCACTGTT
TTGAATCCACATACTCCAATACTCCTGAAATAGTTCATTATGGACAGCGCAGAAAGAGCTGGGGAGAATT
GTGAAATTGTTATCCGCTCACAATTCCACACAACATACGAGCCGGAAGCATAAAGTGTAAAGCCTGGGGT
GCCTAATGAGTGAGCTAACTCACATTAATTGCGTTGCGCTCACTGCCCGCTTTCCAGTCGGGAAACCTGT
CGTGCCAGCTGCATTAATGAATCGGCCAACGCGCGGGGAGAGGCGGTTTGCGTATTGGGCGCTCTTCCGC
TTCCTCGCTCACTGACTCGCTGCGCTCGGTCGTTCGGCTGCGGCGAGCGGTATCAGCTCACTCAAAGGCG
GTAATACGGTTATCCACAGAATCAGGGGATAACGCAGGAAAGAACATGTGAGCAAAAGGCCAGCAAAAGG
CCAGGAACCGTAAAAAGGCCGCGTTGCTGGCGTTTTTCCATAGGCTCCGCCCCCCTGACGAGCATCACAA
AAATCGACGCTCAAGTCAGAGGTGGCGAAACCCGACAGGACTATAAAGATACCAGGCGTTTCCCCCTGGA
AGCTCCCTCGTGCGCTCTCCTGTTCCGACCCTGCCGCTTACCGGATACCTGTCCGCCTTTCTCCCTTCGG
GAAGCGTGGCGCTTTCTCATAGCTCACGCTGTAGGTATCTCAGTTCGGTGTAGGTCGTTCGCTCCAAGCT
GGGCTGTGTGCACGAACCCCCCGTTCAGCCCGACCGCTGCGCCTTATCCGGTAACTATCGTCTTGAGTCC
AACCCGGTAAGACACGACTTATCGCCACTGGCAGCAGCCACTGGTAACAGGATTAGCAGAGCGAGGTATG
TAGGCGGTGCTACAGAGTTCTTGAAGTGGTGGCCTAACTACGGCTACACTAGAAGAACAGTATTTGGTAT
CTGCGCTCTGCTGAAGCCAGTTACCTTCGGAAAAAGAGTTGGTAGCTCTTGATCCGGCAAACAAACCACC
GCTGGTAGCGGTGGTTTTTTTGTTTGCAAGCAGCAGATTACGCGCAGAAAAAAAGGATCTCAAGAAGATC
CTTTGATCTTTTCTACGGGGTCTGACGCTCAGTGGAACGAAAACTCACGTTAAGGGATTTTGGTCATGAG
ATTATCAAAAAGGATCTTCACCTAGATCCTTTTAAATTAAAAATGAAGTTTTAAATCAATCTAAAGTATA
TATGAGTAAACTTGGTCTGACAGTTACCAATGCTTAATCAGTGAGGCACCTATCTCAGCGATCTGTCTAT
TTCGTTCATCCATAGTTGCCTGACTCCCCGTCGTGTAGATAACTACGATACGGGAGGGCTTACCATCTGG
CCCCAGTGCTGCAATGATACCGCGAGACCCACGCTCACCGGCTCCAGATTTATCAGCAATAAACCAGCCA
GCCGGAAGGGCCGAGCGCAGAAGTGGTCCTGCAACTTTATCCGCCTCCATCCAGTCTATTAATTGTTGCC
GGGAAGCTAGAGTAAGTAGTTCGCCAGTTAATAGTTTGCGCAACGTTGTTGCCATTGCTACAGGCATCGT
GGTGTCACGCTCGTCGTTTGGTATGGCTTCATTCAGCTCCGGTTCCCAACGATCAAGGCGAGTTACATGA
TCCCCCATGTTGTGCAAAAAAGCGGTTAGCTCCTTCGGTCCTCCGATCGTTGTCAGAAGTAAGTTGGCCG
CAGTGTTATCACTCATGGTTATGGCAGCACTGCATAATTCTCTTACTGTCATGCCATCCGTAAGATGCTT
TTCTGTGACTGGTGAGTACTCAACCAAGTCATTCTGAGAATAGTGTATGCGGCGACCGAGTTGCTCTTGC
CCGGCGTCAATACGGGATAATACCGCGCCACATAGCAGAACTTTAAAAGTGCTCATCATTGGAAAACGTT
CTTCGGGGCGAAAACTCTCAAGGATCTTACCGCTGTTGAGATCCAGTTCGATGTAACCCACTCGTGCACC
CAACTGATCTTCAGCATCTTTTACTTTCACCAGCGTTTCTGGGTGAGCAAAAACAGGAAGGCAAAATGCC
GCAAAAAAGGGAATAAGGGCGACACGGAAATGTTGAATACTCATACTCTTCCTTTTTCAATATTATTGAA
GCATTTATCAGGGTTATTGTCTCATGAGCGGATACATATTTGAATGTATTTAGAAAAATAAACAAATAGG
GGTTCCGCGCACATTTCCCCGAAAAGTGCCACCTGACGTCTAAGAAACCATTATTATCATGACATTAACC
TATAAAAATAGGCGTATCACGAGGCCCTTTCGTCTCGCGCGTTTCGGTGATGACGGTGAAAACCTCTGAC
ACATGCAGCTCCCGGAGACGGTCACAGCTTGTCTGTAAGCGGATGCCGGGAGCAGACAAGCCCGTCAGGG
CGCGTCAGCGGGTGTTGGCGGGTGTCGGGGCTGGCTTAACTATGCGGCATCAGAGCAGATTGTACTGAGA
GTGCACCATATGCGGTGTGAAATACCGCACAGATGCGTAAGGAGAAAATACCGCATCAGGCGCCATTCGC
CATTCAGGCTGCGCAACTGTTGGGAAGGGCGATCGGTGCGGGCCTCTTCGCTATTACGCCAGCTGGCGAA
AGGGGGATGTGCTGCAAGGCGATTAAGTTGGGTAACGCCAGGGTTTTCCCAGTCACGACGTTGTAAAACG
ACGGCGCAAGGAATGGTGCATGCAAGGAGATGGCGCCCAACAGTCCCCCGGCCACGGGGCCTGCCACCAT
ACCCACGCCGAAACAAGCGCTCATGAGCCCGAAGTGGCGAGCCCGATCTTCCCCATCGGTGATGTCGGCG
ATATAGGCGCCAGCAACCGCACCTGTGGCGCCGGTGATGCCGGCCACGATGCGTCCGGCGTAGAGGCGAT
TAGTCCAATTTGTTAAAGACAGGATATCAGTGGTCCAGGCTCTAGTTTTGACTCAACAATATCACCAGCT
GAAGCCTATAGAGTACGAGCCATAGATAAAATAAAAGATTTTATTTAGTCTCCAGAAAAAGGGGGGAATG
AAAGACCCCACCTGTAGGTTTGGCAAGCTAGCTTAAGTAACGCCATTTTGCAAGGCATGGAAAATACATA
ACTGAGAATAGAGAAGTTCAGATCAAGGTTAGGAACAGAGAGACAGCAGAATATGGGCCAAACAGGATAT
CTGTGGTAAGCAGTTCCTGCCCCGGCTCAGGGCCAAGAACAGATGGTCCCCAGATGCGGTCCCGCCCTCA
GCAGTTTCTAGAGAACCATCAGATGTTTCCAGGGTGCCCCAAGGACCTGAAATGACCCTGTGCCTTATTT
GAACTAACCAATCAGTTCGCTTCTCGCTTCTGTTCGCGCGCTTCTGCTCCCCGAGCTCAATAAAAGAGCC
CACAACCCCTCACTCGGCGCGCCAGTCCTCCGATAGACTGCGTCGCCCGGGTACCCGTATTCCCAATAAA
GCCTCTTGCTGTTTGCATCCGAATCGTGGACTCGCTGATCCTTGGGAGGGTCTCCTCAGATTGATTGACT
GCCCACCTCGGGGGTCTTTCATTTGGAGGTTCCACCGAGATTTGGAGACCCCTGCCCAGGGACCACCGAC
CCCCCCGCCGGGAGGTAAGCTGGCCAGCGGTCGTTTCGTGTCTGTCTCTGTCTTTGTGCGTGTTTGTGCC
GGCATCTAATGTTTGCGCCTGCGTCTGTACTAGTTAGCTAACTAGCTCTGTATCTGGCGGACCCGTGGTG
GAACTGACGAGTTCTGAACACCCGGCCGCAACCCTGGGAGACGTCCCAGGGACTTTGGGGGCCGTTTTTG
TGGCCCGACCTGAGGAAGGGAGTCGATGTGGAATCCGACCCCGTCAGGATATGTGGTTCTGGTAGGAGAC
GAGAACCTAAAACAGTTCCCGCCTCCGTCTGAATTTTTGCTTTCGGTTTGGAACCGAAGCCGCGCGTCTT
GTCTGCTGCAGCGCTGCAGCATCGTTCTGTGTTGTCTCTGTCTGACTGTGTTTCTGTATTTGTCTGAAAA
TTAG
